>Addgene plasmid #69292 | pYPQ141C | depositor full sequence | sequence record 122130 | Full Sequence
CTAGATAACGCAGGATCCACTAGTAACGGCCGCCAGTGTGCTGGAATTGCCCTTGGATCATGAACCAACG
GCCTGGCTGTATTTGGTGGTTGTGTAGGGAGATGGGGAGAAGAAAAGCCCGATTCTCTTCGCTGTGATGG
GCTGGATGCATGCGGGGGAGCGGGAGGCCCAAGTACGTGCACGGTGAGCGGCCCACAGGGCGAGTGTGAG
CGCGAGAGGCGGGAGGAACAGTTTAGTACCACATTGCCCAGCTAACTCGAACGCGACCAACTTATAAACC
CGCGCGCTGTCGCTTGTGTGGAGACGAGATCTAGTCTGAGTCGACCGTCTCTGTTTTAGAGCTAGAAATA
GCAAGTTAAAATAAGGCTAGTCCGTTATCAACTTGAAAAAGTGGCACCGAGTCGGTGCTTTTTTTGTCCC
TTCGAAGGGCAATTCTGCAGATATCCATCACACTGGCGGCCGCTCGAGGTCGAGGGTATCGATAAGCTTG
AATTCGACCCAGCTTTCTTGTACAAAGTTGGCATTATAAAAAATAATTGCTCATCAATTTGTTGCAACGA
ACAGGTCACTATCAGTCAAAATAAAATCATTATTTGCCATCCAGCTGATATCCCCTATAGTGAGTCGTAT
TACATGGTCATAGCTGTTTCCTGGCAGCTCTGGCCCGTGTCTCAAAATCTCTGATGTTACATTGCACAAG
ATAAAAATATATCATCATGCCTCCTCTGGACCAGCCAGGACAGAAATGCCTCGACTTCGCTGCTGCCCAA
GGTTGCCGGGTGACGCACACCGTGGAAACGGATGAAGGCACGAACCCAGTGGACATAAGCCTGTTCGGTT
CGTAAGCTGTAATGCAAGTAGCGTATGCGCTCACGCAACTGGTCCAGAACCTTGACCGAACGCAGCGGTG
GTAACGGCGCAGTGGCGGTTTTCATGGCTTGTTATGACTGTTTTTTTGGGGTACAGTCTATGCCTCGGGC
ATCCAAGCAGCAAGCGCGTTACGCCGTGGGTCGATGTTTGATGTTATGGAGCAGCAACGATGTTACGCAG
CAGGGCAGTCGCCCTAAAACAAAGTTAAACATCATGAGGGAAGCGGTGATCGCCGAAGTATCGACTCAAC
TATCAGAGGTAGTTGGCGTCATCGAGCGCCATCTCGAACCGACGTTGCTGGCCGTACATTTGTACGGCTC
CGCAGTGGATGGCGGCCTGAAGCCACACAGTGATATTGATTTGCTGGTTACGGTGACCGTAAGGCTTGAT
GAAACAACGCGGCGAGCTTTGATCAACGACCTTTTGGAAACTTCGGCTTCCCCTGGAGAGAGCGAGATTC
TCCGCGCTGTAGAAGTCACCATTGTTGTGCACGACGACATCATTCCGTGGCGTTATCCAGCTAAGCGCGA
ACTGCAATTTGGAGAATGGCAGCGCAATGACATTCTTGCAGGTATCTTCGAGCCAGCCACGATCGACATT
GATCTGGCTATCTTGCTGACAAAAGCAAGAGAACATAGCGTTGCCTTGGTAGGTCCAGCGGCGGAGGAAC
TCTTTGATCCGGTTCCTGAACAGGATCTATTTGAGGCGCTAAATGAAACCTTAACGCTATGGAACTCGCC
GCCCGACTGGGCTGGCGATGAGCGAAATGTAGTGCTTACGTTGTCCCGCATTTGGTACAGCGCAGTAACC
GGCAAAATCGCGCCGAAGGATGTCGCTGCCGACTGGGCAATGGAGCGCCTGCCGGCCCAGTATCAGCCCG
TCATACTTGAAGCTAGACAGGCTTATCTTGGACAAGAAGAAGATCGCTTGGCCTCGCGCGCAGATCAGTT
GGAAGAATTTGTCCACTACGTGAAAGGCGAGATCACCAAGGTAGTCGGCAAATAACCCTCGAGCCACCCA
TGACCAAAATCCCTTAACGTGAGTTACGCGTCGTTCCACTGAGCGTCAGACCCCGTAGAAAAGATCAAAG
GATCTTCTTGAGATCCTTTTTTTCTGCGCGTAATCTGCTGCTTGCAAACAAAAAAACCACCGCTACCAGC
GGTGGTTTGTTTGCCGGATCAAGAGCTACCAACTCTTTTTCCGAAGGTAACTGGCTTCAGCAGAGCGCAG
ATACCAAATACTGTCCTTCTAGTGTAGCCGTAGTTAGGCCACCACTTCAAGAACTCTGTAGCACCGCCTA
CATACCTCGCTCTGCTAATCCTGTTACCAGTGGCTGCTGCCAGTGGCGATAAGTCGTGTCTTACCGGGTT
GGACTCAAGACGATAGTTACCGGATAAGGCGCAGCGGTCGGGCTGAACGGGGGGTTCGTGCACACAGCCC
AGCTTGGAGCGAACGACCTACACCGAACTGAGATACCTACAGCGTGAGCATTGAGAAAGCGCCACGCTTC
CCGAAGGGAGAAAGGCGGACAGGTATCCGGTAAGCGGCAGGGTCGGAACAGGAGAGCGCACGAGGGAGCT
TCCAGGGGGAAACGCCTGGTATCTTTATAGTCCTGTCGGGTTTCGCCACCTCTGACTTGAGCGTCGATTT
TTGTGATGCTCGTCAGGGGGGCGGAGCCTATGGAAAAACGCCAGCAACGCGGCCTTTTTACGGTTCCTGG
CCTTTTGCTGGCCTTTTGCTCACATGTTCTTTCCTGCGTTATCCCCTGATTCTGTGGATAACCGTATTAC
CGCCTTTGAGTGAGCTGATACCGCTCGCCGCAGCCGAACGACCGAGCGCAGCGAGTCAGTGAGCGAGGAA
GCGGAAGAGCGCCCAATACGCAAACCGCCTCTCCCCGCGCGTTGGCCGATTCATTAATGCAGCTGGCACG
ACAGGTTTCCCGACTGGAAAGCGGGCAGTGAGCGCAACGCAATTAATACGCGTACCGCTCGCCAGGAAGA
GTTTGTAGAAACGCAAAAAGGCCATCCGTCAGGATGGCCTTCTGCTTAGTTTGATGCCTGGCAGTTTATG
GCGGGCGTCCTGCCCGCCACCCTCCGGGCCGTTGCTTCACAACGTTCAAATCCGCTCCCGGCGGATTTGT
CCTACTCAGGAGAGCGTTCACCGACAAACAACAGATAAAACGAAAGGCCCAGTCTTCCGACTGAGCCTTT
CGTTTTATTTGATGCCTGGCAGTTCCCTACTCTCGCGTTAACGCTTGCATGGATGTTTTCCCAGTCACGA
CGTTGTAAAACGACGGCCAGTCTTAAGCTCGGGCCCAAATAATGATTTTATTTTGACTGATAGTGACCTG
TTCGTTGCAACAAATTGATGAGCAATGCTTTTTTATAATGCCAACTTTGTATACAAAAGTTGCCCCATGG
CGTTCCCT
Features (pLannotate 1.2.2; 13 found; start..end, strand, type, name):
    333..408     +  misc_RNA       gRNA scaffold: guide RNA scaffold for the Streptococcus pyogenes CRISPR/Cas9 system
    463..491     -  misc_feature   MCS (fragment): pBluescript multiple cloning site
    497..596     -  protein_bind   attL2: mutant version of attL; recombination site for the Gateway® LR reaction LR Clonase™
    614..632     -  promoter       T7 promoter: promoter for bacteriophage T7 RNA polymerase
    822..845     +  promoter       Pc promoter (fragment): intI1 (promoter lies within the coding sequence); class 1 integron promoter
   1021..1077    +  CDS            GmR (fragment): gentamycin acetyltransferase; aacC1; confers resistance to gentamycin
   1084..1875    +  CDS            SmR: aminoglycoside adenylyltransferase (Murphy, 1985); aadA; confers resistance to spectinomycin and streptomycin
   1968..2556    +  rep_origin     ori: high-copy-number ColE1/pMB1/pBR322/pUC origin of replication
   2739..2831    +  CDS            lacI (fragment): lac repressor; lacI; The lac repressor binds to the lac operator to inhibit transcription in E. coli. This inhibition can be relieved by adding lactose or isopropyl-β-D-thiogalactopyranoside (IPTG).
   2886..2913    -  terminator     rrnB T2 terminator: transcription terminator T2 from the E. coli rrnB gene
   3045..3088    +  terminator     rrnB T1 terminator: Escherichia coli rrnB; transcription terminator T1 from the E. coli rrnB gene
   3135..3171    -  CDS            lacZα (fragment): LacZα fragment of β-galactosidase; lacZ fragment
   3187..3282    +  protein_bind   attL5: mutant version of attL; recombination site for the Gateway® LR reaction LR Clonase™
