[The description below was written by a language model from this plasmid's Addgene catalogue record and pLannotate feature annotations shown in this document.]
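Description:
pYPQ141C is an empty Gateway entry vector for plant CRISPR/Cas9 work, built on the pYPQ104 backbone and designed to express a single guide RNA from a rice U6 (OsU6) promoter. It is a small (about 3.3 kb) high-copy plasmid maintained in E. coli through a ColE1/pUC-type origin and selected with spectinomycin, conferred by the aadA aminoglycoside adenylyltransferase gene. The annotation also picks up a class 1 integron Pc promoter fragment and a short gentamicin acetyltransferase remnant just upstream of aadA, which appear to be leftovers of the resistance cassette's origin rather than functional markers.

The payload region lies between the attL5 and attL2 recombination sites, which allow the cassette to be moved by an LR Clonase reaction into a compatible destination vector. The use of attL5 rather than attL1 suggests a multisite arrangement in which this guide RNA module is combined with a second entry clone, although the record does not spell out the assembly scheme. Within this interval the feature table annotates the Streptococcus pyogenes Cas9 guide RNA scaffold. The OsU6 promoter named in the catalogue entry is not itself detected by the automated annotation, but presumably occupies the unannotated stretch upstream of the scaffold. No spacer is present, so users must insert their own target-specific sequence; the cloning site for doing so is not described. Flanking rrnB T1 and T2 terminators insulate the cassette from read-through transcription, and small fragments of lacZα, lacI, a pBluescript polylinker and a T7 promoter are backbone remnants. The vector belongs to a toolbox for multiplexed plant genome editing and transcriptional regulation, and the OsU6 promoter points to use in rice or other monocots.
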