Addgene plasmid #69292: pYPQ141C
Purpose: (Empty Backbone) Gateway entry vector; single gRNA under OsU6 promoter
Depositing lab: Yiping Qi. Depositing organization: East Carolina University. Publication: A CRISPR/Cas9 toolbox for multiplexed plant genome editing and transcriptional regulation. Lowder LG, Paul JW, Baltes NJ, Voytas DF, Zhang Y, Zhang D, Tang X, Zheng X, Hsieh TF, Qi Y. Plant Physiol. 2015 Aug 21. pii: pp.00636.2015. 10.1104/pp.15.00636 PubMed 26297141.
Backbone
  Vector backbone: pYPQ104
  Vector type: CRISPR
Growth in bacteria
  Bacterial resistance: Spectinomycin, 50 μg/mL
  Growth temperature: 37°C
  Growth strain: DH5alpha
  Copy number: High Copy
Gene/Insert
  Gene/Insert name: None
Terms and licenses: Academic/Nonprofit Terms; Industry Terms: Not Available to Industry
How to cite: pYPQ141C was a gift from Yiping Qi (Addgene plasmid # 69292 ; http://n2t.net/addgene:69292 ; RRID:Addgene_69292)
