>Addgene plasmid #69292 | pYPQ141C | addgene partial sequence | sequence record 123893 | Spect-F 5'-cagcccgtcatacttgaagc-3'
GAAGAAGATCGCTTGGCCTCGCGCGCAGATCAGTTGGAAGAATTTGTCCACTACGTGAAAGGCGAGATCA
CCAAGGTAGTCGGCAAATAACCCTCGAGCCACCCATGACCAAAATCCCTTAACGTGAGTTACGCGTCGTT
CCACTGAGCGTCAGACCCCGTAGAAAAGATCAAAGGATCTTCTTGAGATCCTTTTTTTCTGCGCGTAATC
TGCTGCTTGCAAACAAAAAAACCACCGCTACCAGCGGTGGTTTGTTTGCCGGATCAAGAGCTACCAACTC
TTTTTCCGAAGGTAACTGGCTTCAGCAGAGCGCAGATACCAAATACTGTTCTTCTAGTGTAGCCGTAGTT
AGGCCACCACTTCAAGAACTCTGTAGCACCGCCTACATACCTCGCTCTGCTAATCCTGTTACCAGTGGCT
GCTGCCAGTGGCGATAAGTCGTGTCTTACCGGGTTGGACTCAAGACGATAGTTACCGGATAAGGCGCAGC
GGTCGGGCTGAACGGGGGGTTCGTGCACACAGCCCAGCTTGGAGCGAACGACCTACACCGAACTGAGATA
CCTACAGCGTGAGCTATGAGAAAGCGCCACGCTTCCCGAAGGGAGAAAGGCGGACAGGTATCCGGTAAGC
GGCAGGGTCGGAACAGGAGAGCGCACGAGGGAGCTTCCAGGGGGAAACGCCTGGTATCTTTATAGTCCTG
TCGGGTTTCGCCACCTCTGACTTGAGCGTCGATTTTTGTGATGCTCGTCAGGGGGGCGGAGCCTATGGAA
AAACGCCAGCAACGCGGCCTTTTTACGGTTCCTGGCCTTTTGCTGGCCTTTTGCTCACATGTTCTTTCCT
GCGTTATCCCCTGATTCTGTGGATAACCGTATTACCGCCTTTGAGTGAGCTGATACCGCTCGCCGCAGCC
GAACGACCGAGCGCAGCGAGTCAGTGAGCGAGGAAGCGGAAGAGCGCCCAATACGCAAACCGCCTCTCCC
CGCGCGTTGGCCGATTCATTAATGCAGCTGGCACGACAGGTTTCCCGACTGGAAAGCGGGCAGTGAGCGC
AACGCAATTAATACGCGTAC
