>Addgene plasmid #69292 | pYPQ141C | addgene partial sequence | sequence record 123894 | M13-F20 5'-TGTAAAACGACGGCCAGT-3'
TGATTTTATTTTGACTGATAGTGACCTGTTCGTTGCAACAAATTGATGAGCAATGCTTTTTTATAATGCC
AACTTTGTATACAAAAGTTGCCCCATGGCGTTCCCTCTAGATAACGCAGGATCCACTAGTAACGGCCGCC
AGTGTGCTGGAATTGCCCTTGGATCATGAACCAACGGCCTGGCTGTATTTGGTGGTTGTGTAGGGAGATG
GGGAGAAGAAAAGCCCGATTCTCTTCGCTGTGATGGGCTGGATGCATGCGGGGGAGCGGGAGGCCCAAGT
ACGTGCACGGTGAGCGGCCCACAGGGCGAGTGTGAGCGCGAGAGGCGGGAGGAACAGTTTAGTACCACAT
TGCCCAGCTAACTCGAACGCGACCAACTTATAAACCCGCGCGCTGTCGCTTGTGTGGAGACGAGATCTAG
TCTGAGTCGACCGTCTCTGTTTTAGAGCTAGAAATAGCAAGTTAAAATAAGGCTAGTCCGTTATCAACTT
GAAAAAGTGGCACCGAGTCGGTGCTTTTTTTGTCCCTTCGA
